>Addgene plasmid #196581 | BirA_BVES untagged | addgene full sequence | sequence record 396383 | Addgene NGS Result
G
[124 nt withheld, positions 2-125]
C
[91 nt withheld, positions 127-217]
A
[49 nt withheld, positions 219-267]
CCTTTGACGTTGGAGTCCACGTTCTT
[37 nt withheld, positions 294-330]
ACCCTATCTCGGTCTATTCTTTTGATTTATAAGGGATTTTGCCGATTTCGGCCTATTGGTTAAAAAATGA
GCTGATTTAACAAAAATTTAACGCGAATTTTAACAAAATATTAACGCTTACAATTTAGGTGGCACTTTTC
GGGGAAATGTGCGCGGAACCCCTATTTGTTTATTTTTCTAAATACATTCAAATATGTATCCGCTCATGAG
ACAATAACCCTGATAAATGCTTCAATAATATTGAAAAAGGAAGAGTATGAGTATTCAACATTTCCGTGTC
GCCCTTATTCCCTTTTTTGCGGCATTTTGCCTTCCTGTTTTTGCTCACCCAGAAACGCTGGTGAAAGTAA
AAGATGCTGAAGATCAGTTGGGTGCACGAGTGGGTTACATCGAACTGGATCTCAACAGCGGTAAGATCCT
TGAGAGTTTTCGCCCCGAAGAACGTTTTCCAATGATGAGCACTTTTAAAGTTCTGCTATGTGGCGCGGTA
TTATCCCGTATTGACGCCGGGCAAGAGCAACTCGGTCGCCGCATACACTATTCTCAGAATGACTTGGTTG
AGTACTCACCAGTCACAGAAAAGCATCTTACGGATGGCATGACAGTAAGAGAATTATGCAGTGCTGCCAT
AACCATGAGTGATAACACTGCGGCCAACTTACTTCTGACAACGATCGGAGGACCGAAGGAGCTAACCGCT
TTTTTGCACAACATGGGGGATCATGTAACTCGCCTTGATCGTTGGGAACCGGAGCTGAATGAAGCCATAC
CAAACGACGAGCGTGACACCACGATGCCTGTAGCAATGGCAACAACGTTGCGCAAACTATTAACTGGCGA
ACTACTTACTCTAGCTTCCCGGCAACAATTAATAGACTGGATGGAGGCGGATAAAGTTGCAGGACCACTT
CTGCGCTCGGCCCTTCCGGCTGGCTGGTTTATTGCTGATAAATCTGGAGCCGGTGAGCGTGGGTCTCGCG
GTATCATTGCAGCACTGGGGCCAGATGGTAAGCCCTCCCGTATCGTAGTTATCTACACGACGGGGAGTCA
GGCAACTATGGATGAACGAAATAGACAGATCGCTGAGATAGGTGCCTCACTGATTAAGCATTGGTAACTG
TCAGACCAAGTTTACTCATATATACTTTAGATTGATTTAAAACTTCATTTTTAATTTAAAAGGATCTAGG
TGAAGATCCTTTTTGATAATCTCATGACCAAAATCCCTTAACGTGAGTTTTCGTTCCACTGAGCGTCAGA
CCCCGTAGAAAAGATCAAAGGATCTTCTTGAGATCCTTTTTTTCTGCGCGTAATCTGCTGCTTGCAAACA
AAAAAACCACCGCTACCAGCGGTGGTTTGTTTGCCGGATCAAGAGCTACCAACTCTTTTTCCGAAGGTAA
CTGGCTTCAGCAGAGCGCAGATACCAAATACTGTTCTTCTAGTGTAGCCGTAGTTAGGCCACCACTTCAA
GAACTCTGTAGCACCGCCTACATACCTCGCTCTGCTAATCCTGTTACCAGTGGCTGCTGCCAGTGGCGAT
AAGTCGTGTCTTACCGGGTTGGACTCAAGACGATAGTTACCGGATAAGGCGCAGCGGTCGGGCTGAACGG
GGGGTTCGTGCACACAGCCCAGCTTGGAGCGAACGACCTACACCGAACTGAGATACCTACAGCGTGAGCT
ATGAGAAAGCGCCACGCTTCCCGAAGGGAGAAAGGCGGACAGGTATCCGGTAAGCGGCAGGGTCGGAACA
GGAGAGCGCACGAGGGAGCTTCCAGGGGGAAACGCCTGGTATCTTTATAGTCCTGTCGGGTTTCGCCACC
TCTGACTTGAGCGTCGATTTTTGTGATGCTCGTCAGGGGGGCGGAGCCTATGGAAAAACGCCAGCAACGC
GGCCTTTTTACGGTTCCTGGCCTTTTGCTGGCCTTTTGCTCACATGTTCTTTCCTGCGTTATCCCCTGAT
TCTGTGGATAACCGTATTACCGCCTTTGAGTGAGCTGATACCGCTCGCCGCAGCCGAACGACCGAGCGCA
GCGAGTCAGTGAGCGAGGAAGCGGAAGAGCGCCTGATGCGGTATTTTCTCCTTACGCATCTGTGCGGTAT
TTCACACCGCATAGACCAGCCGCGTAACCTGGCAAAATCGGTTACGGTTGAGTAATAAATGGATGCCCTG
CGTAAGCGGGTGTGGGCGGACAATAAAGTCTTAAACTGAACAAAATAGATCTAAACTATGACAATAAAGT
CTTAAACTAGACAGAATAGTTGTAAACTGAAATCAGTCCAGTTATGCTGTGAAAAAGCATACTGGACTTT
TGTTATGGCTAAAGCAAACTCTTCATTTTCTGAAGTGCAAATTGCCCGTCGTATTAAAGAGGGGCGTGGC
CAAGGGCATGGTAAAGACTATATTCGCGGCGTTGTGACAATTTACCGAACAACTCCGCGGCCGGGAAGCC
GATCTCGGCTTGAACGAATTGTTAGGTGGCGGTACTTGGGTCGATATCAAAGTGCATCACTTCTTCCCGT
ATGCCCAACTTTGTATAGAGAGCCACTGCGGGATCGTCACCGTAATCTGCTTGCACGTAGATCACATAAG
CACCAAGCGCGTTGGCCTCATGCTTGAGCAGATTGATGAGCGCGGTGGCAATGCCCTGCCTCCGGTGCTC
GCCGGAGACTGCGAGATCATAGATATAGATCTCACTACGCGGCTGCTCAAACTTGGGCAGAACGTAAGCC
GCGAGAGCGCCAACAACCGCTTCTTGGTCGAAGGCAGCAAGCGCGATGAATGTCTTACTACGGAGCAAGT
TCCCGAGGTAATCGGAGTCCGGCTGATGTTGGGAGTAGGTGGCTACGTCTCCGAACTCACGACCGAAAAG
ATCAAGAGCAGCCCGCATGGATTTGACTTGGTCAGGGCCGAGCCTACATGTGCGAATGATGCCCATACTT
GAGCCACCTAACTTTGTTTTAGGGCGACTGCCCTGCTGCGTAACATCGTTGCTGCTCCATAACATCAAAC
ATCGACCCACGGCGTAACGCGCTTGCTGCTTGGATGCCCGAGGCATAGACTGTACAAAAAAACAGTCATA
ACAAGCCATGAAAACCGCCACTGCGCCGTTACCACCGCTGCGTTCGGTCAAGGTTCTGGACCAGTTGCGT
GAGCGCATACGCTACTTGCATTACAGTTTACGAACCGAACAGGCTTATGTCAACTGGGTTCGTGCCTTCA
TCCGTTTCCACGGTGTGCGTCACCCGGCAACCTTGGGCAGCAGCGAAGTCGAGGCATTTCTGTCCTGGCT
GGCGAACGAGCGCAAGGTTTCGGTCTCCACGCATCGTCAGGCATTGGCGGCCTTGCTGTTCTTCTACGGC
AAGGTGCTGTGCACGGATCTGCCCTGGCTTCAGGAGATCGGAAGACCTCGGCCGTCGCGGCGCTTGCCGG
TGGTGCTGACCCCGGATGAAGTGGTTCGCATCCTCGGTTTTCTGGAAGGCGAGCATCGTTTGTTCGCCCA
GGACTCTAGCTATAGTTCTAGTGGTTGGCTACGTATACTCCGGAATATTAATAGATCATGGAGATAATTA
AAATGATAACCATCTCGCAAATAAATAAGTATTTTACTGTTTTCGTAACAGTTTTGTAATAAAAAAACCT
ATAAATATTCCGGATTATTCATACCGTCCCACCATCGGGCGCGGATCTCGGTCCGAAAACCATGAAGGAT
AACACCGTGCCACTGAAATTGATTGCCCTGTTAGCGAACGGTGAATTTCACTCTGGCGAGCAGTTGGGTG
AAACGCTGGGAATGAGCCGGGCGGCTATTAATAAACACATTCAGACACTGCGTGACTGGGGCGTTGATGT
CTTTACCGTTCCGGGTAAAGGATACAGCCTGCCTGAGCCTATCCAGTTACTTAATGCTAAACAGATATTG
GGTCAGCTGGATGGCGGTAGTGTAGCCGTGCTGCCAGTGATTGACTCCACGAATCAGTACCTTCTTGATC
GTATCGGAGAGCTTAAATCGGGCGATGCTTGCATTGCAGAATACCAGCAGGCTGGCCGTGGTCGCCGGGG
TCGGAAATGGTTTTCGCCTTTTGGCGCAAACTTATATTTGTCGATGTTCTGGCGTCTGGAACAAGGCCCG
GCGGCGGCGATTGGTTTAAGTCTGGTTATCGGTATCGTGATGGCGGAAGTATTACGCAAGCTGGGTGCAG
ATAAAGTTCGTGTTAAATGGCCTAATGACCTCTATCTGCAGGATCGCAAGCTGGCAGGCATTCTGGTGGA
GCTGACTGGCAAAACTGGCGATGCGGCGCAAATAGTCATTGGAGCCGGGATCAACATGGCAATGCGCCGT
GTTGAAGAGAGTGTCGTTAATCAGGGGTGGATCACGCTGCAGGAAGCGGGGATCAATCTCGATCGTAATA
CGTTGGCGGCCATGCTAATACGTGAATTACGTGCTGCGTTGGAACTCTTCGAACAAGAAGGATTGGCACC
TTATCTGTCGCGCTGGGAAAAGCTGGATAATTTTATTAATCGCCCAGTGAAACTTATCATTGGTGATAAA
GAAATATTTGGCATTTCACGCGGAATAGACAAACAGGGGGCTTTATTACTTGAGCAGGATGGAATAATAA
AACCCTGGATGGGCGGTGAAATATCCCTGCGTAGTGCAGAAAAATGATGACGAAGCTTGTCGAGAAGTAC
TAGAGGATCATAATCAGCCATACCACATTTGTAGAGGTTTTACTTGCTTTAAAAAACCTCCCACACCTCC
CCCTGAACCTGAAACATAAAATGAATGCAATTGTTGTTGTTAACTTGTTTATTGCAGCTTATAATGGTTA
CAAATAAAGCAATAGCATCACAAATTTCACAAATAAAGCATTTTTTTCACTGCATTCTAGTTGTGGTTTG
TCCAAACTCATCAATGTATCTTATCATGTCTGGATCTGATCACTGATATCGCCTAGGAGATCCGAACCAG
ATAAGTGAAATCTAGTTCCAAACTATTTTGTCATTTTTAATTTTCGTATTAGCTTACGACGCTACACCCA
GTTCCCATCTATTTTGTCACTCTTCCCTAAATAATCCTTAAAAACTCCATTTCCACCCCTCCCAGTTCCC
AACTATTTTGTCCGCCCACAGCGGGGCATTTTTCTTCCTGTTATGTTTTTAATCAAACATCCTGCCAACT
CCATGTGACAAACCGTCATCTTCGGCTACTTTTTCTCTGTCACAGAATGAAAATTTTTCTGTCATCTCTT
CGTTATTAATGTTTGTAATTGACTGAATATCAACGCTTATTTGCAGCCTGAATGGCGAATGG
Features (pLannotate 1.2.2; 15 found; start..end, strand, type, name):
      2..456     +  rep_origin     f1 ori (sequence partly withheld): f1 bacteriophage origin of replication; arrow indicates direction of (+) strand synthesis
    482..586     +  promoter       AmpR promoter: bla
    587..1447    +  CDS            AmpR: β-lactamase; bla; confers resistance to ampicillin, carbenicillin, and related antibiotics
   1618..2206    +  rep_origin     ori: high-copy-number ColE1/pMB1/pBR322/pUC origin of replication
   2392..2443    -  misc_feature   bom (fragment): basis of mobility region from pBR322
   2511..2735    -  mobile_element Tn7R: mini-Tn7 element (right end of the Tn7 transposon) Tn7
   2802..3335    -  CDS            GmR: gentamycin acetyltransferase; aacC1; confers resistance to gentamycin
   3505..3533    -  promoter       Pc promoter: intI1 (promoter lies within the coding sequence); class 1 integron promoter
   3511..3858    -  CDS            YPR2_ECOLX (fragment): Protein predicted: Swiss-Prot protein existence level 4. From Escherichia coli.
   3885..3976    +  promoter       polyhedrin promoter: polh from Autographa californica; promoter for the baculovirus polyhedrin gene
   4032..4994    +  CDS            birA: BIRA_ECOLI - Also known as bioR, dhbB. Experimental evidence at protein level: Swiss-Prot protein existence level 1. Acts both as a biotin--[acetyl-CoA-carboxylase] ligase and a biotin-operon repressor. In the presence of ATP, BirA activates biotin to form the BirA-biotinyl-5'-adenylate (BirA-bio-5'-AMP or holoBirA) complex. HoloBirA can either transfer the biotinyl moiety to the biotin carboxyl carrier protein (BCCP) subunit of acetyl-CoA carboxylase, or bind to the biotin operator site and inhibit transcription of the operon. From Escherichia coli (strain K12).
   5026..5109    +  CDS            large T antigen (fragment): large T antigen from SV40 (simian virus 40)
   5132..5266    +  polyA_signal   SV40 poly(A) signal: SV40 polyadenylation signal
   5295..5460    -  mobile_element Tn7L: mini-Tn7 element (left end of the Tn7 transposon) Tn7
   5623..5639    +  CDS            lacZα (fragment): LacZα fragment of β-galactosidase; lacZ fragment
