[The description below was written by a language model from this plasmid's Addgene catalogue record and pLannotate feature annotations shown in this document.]
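Description:
BirA_BVES untagged is a baculovirus transfer (donor) plasmid of about 5.6 kb, built on an edited version of the pFBOH-LIC backbone, a pFastBac-style vector adapted for ligation-independent cloning. It is maintained in E. coli through a high-copy ColE1/pUC-type origin and selected with ampicillin via the β-lactamase gene. An f1 phage origin and a fragment of the pBR322 bom region are also present in the backbone.

The payload sits between the Tn7R and Tn7L ends of a mini-Tn7 element. Within this transposable segment, the Autographa californica polyhedrin promoter, a very strong late baculoviral promoter, drives the 963 bp E. coli birA coding sequence, followed by an SV40 polyadenylation signal (the annotated large T antigen fragment is simply part of that SV40-derived terminator region). A gentamicin acetyltransferase gene under the class 1 integron Pc promoter lies in the opposite orientation inside the same Tn7 boundaries. In such vectors, site-specific Tn7 transposition moves the expression cassette together with the gentamicin marker into a bacmid carried by a suitable E. coli strain, and the recombinant bacmid is then used to generate baculovirus for infecting insect cells.

As the name indicates, and consistent with the feature table showing no tags, BirA is expressed untagged. BirA is the E. coli biotin ligase that activates biotin with ATP and transfers it to its acceptor protein. The record states only that the plasmid expresses BirA, but such a construct is typically used for co-expression in insect cells to biotinylate recombinant proteins bearing a biotin-acceptor sequence. The associated work concerns huntingtin subdomains and their interaction with HAP40.
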