Addgene plasmid #196581: BirA_BVES untagged
Purpose: expresses BirA
Depositing lab: Cheryl Arrowsmith. Depositing organization: University of Toronto. Publication: Delineation of functional subdomains of Huntingtin protein and their interaction with HAP40. Alteen MG, Deme JC, Alvarez CP, Loppnau P, Hutchinson A, Seitova A, Chandrasekaran R, Silva Ramos E, Secker C, Alqazzaz M, Wanker EE, Lea SM, Arrowsmith CH, Harding RJ. Structure. 2023 Sep 7;31(9):1121-1131.e6. doi: 10.1016/j.str.2023.06.002. Epub 2023 Jun 29. PubMed 37390814.
Backbone
  Vector backbone: pFBOH-LIC edited
  Backbone manufacturer: SGC (Addgene Plasmid #26099)
  Vector type: Baculovirus expression
Growth in bacteria
  Bacterial resistance: Ampicillin, 100 μg/mL
  Growth temperature: 37°C
  Growth strain: DH5alpha
  Copy number: High Copy
Gene/Insert
  Gene/Insert name: BirA_Ecoli
  Species: E. coli
  Insert size (bp): 963
Terms and licenses: Academic/Nonprofit Terms; Industry Terms: Not Available to Industry
Depositor comments: SGC ID: BirA_Ecoli:TOC025-E08:C244778 Please visit https://www.biorxiv.org/content/10.1101/2022.11.21.516512v1 for bioRxiv preprint.
How to cite: BirA_BVES untagged was a gift from Cheryl Arrowsmith (Addgene plasmid # 196581 ; http://n2t.net/addgene:196581 ; RRID:Addgene_196581)
