>Addgene plasmid #196581 | BirA_BVES untagged | depositor partial sequence | sequence record 381346 | Insert sequence
ATGAAGGATAACACCGTGCCACTGAAATTGATTGCCCTGTTAGCGAACGGTGAATTTCACTCTGGCGAGC
AGTTGGGTGAAACGCTGGGAATGAGCCGGGCGGCTATTAATAAACACATTCAGACACTGCGTGACTGGGG
CGTTGATGTCTTTACCGTTCCGGGTAAAGGATACAGCCTGCCTGAGCCTATCCAGTTACTTAATGCTAAA
CAGATATTGGGTCAGCTGGATGGCGGTAGTGTAGCCGTGCTGCCAGTGATTGACTCCACGAATCAGTACC
TTCTTGATCGTATCGGAGAGCTTAAATCGGGCGATGCTTGCATTGCAGAATACCAGCAGGCTGGCCGTGG
TCGCCGGGGTCGGAAATGGTTTTCGCCTTTTGGCGCAAACTTATATTTGTCGATGTTCTGGCGTCTGGAA
CAAGGCCCGGCGGCGGCGATTGGTTTAAGTCTGGTTATCGGTATCGTGATGGCGGAAGTATTACGCAAGC
TGGGTGCAGATAAAGTTCGTGTTAAATGGCCTAATGACCTCTATCTGCAGGATCGCAAGCTGGCAGGCAT
TCTGGTGGAGCTGACTGGCAAAACTGGCGATGCGGCGCAAATAGTCATTGGAGCCGGGATCAACATGGCA
ATGCGCCGTGTTGAAGAGAGTGTCGTTAATCAGGGGTGGATCACGCTGCAGGAAGCGGGGATCAATCTCG
ATCGTAATACGTTGGCGGCCATGCTAATACGTGAATTACGTGCTGCGTTGGAACTCTTCGAACAAGAAGG
ATTGGCACCTTATCTGTCGCGCTGGGAAAAGCTGGATAATTTTATTAATCGCCCAGTGAAACTTATCATT
GGTGATAAAGAAATATTTGGCATTTCACGCGGAATAGACAAACAGGGGGCTTTATTACTTGAGCAGGATG
GAATAATAAAACCCTGGATGGGCGGTGAAATATCCCTGCGTAGTGCAGAAAAA
